Addgene plasmid #102587: pTRIP-SFFV-mtagBFP-2A STINGHAQ
Purpose: Lentivector to express STING HAQ and mTagBFP
Depositing lab: Nicolas Manel. Depositing organization: Institut Curie. Publication: Intrinsic antiproliferative activity of the innate sensor STING in T lymphocytes. Cerboni S, Jeremiah N, Gentili M, Gehrmann U, Conrad C, Stolzenberg MC, Picard C, Neven B, Fischer A, Amigorena S, Rieux-Laucat F, Manel N. J Exp Med. 2017 Jun 5;214(6):1769-1785. doi: 10.1084/jem.20161674. Epub 2017 May 8. PubMed 28484079.
Backbone
  Vector backbone: pTRIP
  Vector type: Mammalian Expression, Lentiviral
Growth in bacteria
  Bacterial resistance: Ampicillin, 100 μg/mL
  Growth temperature: 30°C
  Growth strain: NEB Stable
  Copy number: High Copy
Gene/Insert
  Gene/Insert name: STING
  Species: H. sapiens (human)
  Mutation: R71H-G230A-R293Q (HAQ)
  Entrez Gene: STING1 (a.k.a. ERIS, MITA, MPYS, NET23, SAVI, STING, STING-beta, TMEM173, hMITA, hSTING)
  Promoter: SFFV
  Cloning method: Restriction Enzyme; 5′ cloning site unknown (unknown if destroyed); 3′ cloning site unknown (unknown if destroyed)
  Sequencing primers: 5′ SFFV-F
Terms and licenses: Academic/Nonprofit Terms; Industry Terms: Not Available to Industry
How to cite: pTRIP-SFFV-mtagBFP-2A STINGHAQ was a gift from Nicolas Manel (Addgene plasmid # 102587 ; http://n2t.net/addgene:102587 ; RRID:Addgene_102587)
