[The description below was written by a language model from this plasmid's Addgene catalogue record and pLannotate feature annotations shown in this document.]
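Description:
pTRIP-SFFV-mtagBFP-2A STINGHAQ is an HIV-1-derived lentiviral transfer vector on the pTRIP backbone, built to co-express a blue fluorescent marker and the HAQ variant of human STING in mammalian cells. In bacteria it is maintained through a high-copy ColE1/pUC-type origin and selected with ampicillin via the β-lactamase gene. The backbone also carries remnants of older vector lineages: fragments of the tetracycline resistance gene, rop and bom from pBR322, and an SV40 early promoter followed by gpt fragments with SV40 small t intron and polyadenylation sequences. The annotation tool detected these as partial features, and they are not described as functional in the record.

The viral portion contains an HIV-1 5' LTR, the Ψ packaging signal with a partial gag sequence, the Rev response element for Rev-dependent nuclear export of the genomic RNA, and the cPPT/CTS central flap characteristic of the TRIP design. At the 3' end is a ΔU3 (self-inactivating) LTR, which leaves the integrated provirus without LTR promoter activity. Expression therefore depends on the internal spleen focus-forming virus (SFFV) promoter. This promoter drives a single open reading frame in which mTagBFP is followed by a 2A self-cleaving peptide (named in the construct title but not separately annotated) and then STING1 carrying the R71H, G230A and R293Q substitutions. The 2A element yields separate BFP and STING proteins from one transcript, so blue fluorescence marks transduced cells expressing the STING allele. No WPRE is annotated.

The vector is intended for producing lentiviral particles to deliver STING HAQ into target cells. The associated study examined the antiproliferative activity of STING in T lymphocytes.
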