Features (pLannotate 1.2.2; 30 found; start..end, strand, type, name):
      2..67      +  intron         small t intron: SV40 (simian virus 40) small t antigen intron
    197..217     +  CDS            SV40 NLS: nuclear localization signal of SV40 (simian virus 40) large T antigen
    536..619     +  CDS            large T antigen (fragment): large T antigen from SV40 (simian virus 40)
    642..776     +  polyA_signal   SV40 poly(A) signal: SV40 polyadenylation signal
    943..1272    +  CDS            nef (fragment): NEF_HV1BR - Experimental evidence at protein level: Swiss-Prot protein existence level 1. Extracellular Nef protein targets CD4(+) T-lymphocytes for apoptosis by interacting with CXCR4 surface receptors (PubMed:14990729). From Human immunodeficiency virus type 1 group M subtype B (isolate BRU/LAI) (HIV-1).
   1320..1577    +  LTR            5' LTR (truncated): truncated 5' long terminal repeat (LTR) from HIV-1
   1624..1749    +  misc_feature   HIV-1 Ψ: packaging signal of human immunodeficiency virus type 1
   1733..2096    +  CDS            HIV-1 gag (fragment): gag protein from human immunodeficiency virus 1; gag
   2242..2475    +  misc_feature   RRE: The Rev response element (RRE) of HIV-1 allows for Rev-dependent mRNA export from the nucleus to the cytoplasm.
   2852..2952    +  CDS            Rev (fragment): human immunodeficiency virus 1 (HIV-1) Rev protein; rev; enhances nuclear export of unspliced and incompletely spliced viral mRNAs
   2997..3114    +  misc_feature   cPPT/CTS: central polypurine tract and central termination sequence of HIV-1
   3254..3661    +  promoter       SFFV promoter: spleen focus-forming virus long terminal repeat (LTR) promoter
   3680..4378    +  CDS            TagBFP: TagBFP is a basic (constitutively fluorescent) blue fluorescent protein published in 2008, derived from Entacmaea quadricolor. It is reported to be a very rapidly-maturing monomer with very low acid sensitivity.
   4451..5587    +  CDS            STING1: STING_HUMAN - Also known as ERIS From Homo sapiens (Human).
   5590..5778    +  CDS            nef (fragment): NEF_HV1Z2 - Experimental evidence at protein level: Swiss-Prot protein existence level 1. Extracellular Nef protein targets CD4(+) T-lymphocytes for apoptosis by interacting with CXCR4 surface receptors. From Human immunodeficiency virus type 1 group M subtype D (isolate Z2/CDC-Z34) (HIV-1).
   5780..5811    +  LTR            3' LTR (ΔU3) (fragment): self-inactivating 3' long terminal repeat (LTR) from HIV-1
   5859..6039    +  LTR            5' LTR (truncated): truncated 5' long terminal repeat (LTR) from HIV-1
   7001..7099    -  CDS            TBC1D5 (fragment): TBCD5_HUMAN - Also known as KIAA0210. Experimental evidence at protein level: Swiss-Prot protein existence level 1. May act as a GTPase-activating protein (GAP) for Rab family protein(s). May act as a GAP for RAB7A. Can displace RAB7A and retromer CSC subcomplex from the endosomal membrane to the cytosol; at least retromer displacement seems to require its catalytic activity (PubMed:19531583, PubMed:20923837). Required for retrograde transport of cargo proteins from endosomes to the trans-Golgi network (TGN); the function seems to require its catalytic activity. Involved in regulation of autop
   7505..7784    +  CDS            TcR (fragment): tetracycline efflux protein; tet; confers resistance to tetracycline
   7785..7833    -  misc_feature   bom (fragment): basis of mobility region from pBR322
   7935..7970    -  CDS            rop (fragment): Rop protein, which maintains plasmids at low copy number; rop
   8065..8169    +  promoter       AmpR promoter: bla
   8170..9030    +  CDS            AmpR: β-lactamase; bla; confers resistance to ampicillin, carbenicillin, and related antibiotics
   9201..9789    +  rep_origin     ori: high-copy-number ColE1/pMB1/pBR322/pUC origin of replication
   9972..10028   +  CDS            lacI (fragment): lac repressor; lacI; The lac repressor binds to the lac operator to inhibit transcription in E. coli. This inhibition can be relieved by adding lactose or isopropyl-β-D-thiogalactopyranoside (IPTG).
  10035..10364   +  promoter       SV40 promoter: SV40 enhancer and early promoter
  10564..10683   +  CDS            gpt (fragment): XGPT_ECOLI - Also known as gpp, gxu. Experimental evidence at protein level: Swiss-Prot protein existence level 1. Purine salvage pathway enzyme that catalyzes the transfer of the ribosyl-5-phosphate group from 5-phospho-alpha-D-ribose 1- diphosphate (PRPP) to the N9 position of the 6-oxopurines guanine and xanthine to form the corresponding ribonucleotides GMP (guanosine 5'- monophosphate) and XMP (xanthosine 5'-monophosphate), with the release of PPi. To a lesser extent, also acts on hypoxanthine (PubMed:9100006, PubMed:3886014). Does not ribophosphorylate adenine (PubMed:3886014). From Esch
  10683..11018   +  CDS            gpt (fragment): XGPT_ECOLI - Also known as gpp, gxu. Experimental evidence at protein level: Swiss-Prot protein existence level 1. Purine salvage pathway enzyme that catalyzes the transfer of the ribosyl-5-phosphate group from 5-phospho-alpha-D-ribose 1- diphosphate (PRPP) to the N9 position of the 6-oxopurines guanine and xanthine to form the corresponding ribonucleotides GMP (guanosine 5'- monophosphate) and XMP (xanthosine 5'-monophosphate), with the release of PPi. To a lesser extent, also acts on hypoxanthine (PubMed:9100006, PubMed:3886014). Does not ribophosphorylate adenine (PubMed:3886014). From Esch
  11113..11418   +  CDS            frsA (fragment): FRSA_ECOLI - Also known as yafA. Experimental evidence at protein level: Swiss-Prot protein existence level 1. Catalyzes the hydrolysis of esters (PubMed:15808744). Displays esterase activity toward pNP-butyrate (PubMed:15808744). May stimulate mixed-acid fermentation by acting as a fermentation/respiration switch that down-regulates respiration and up- regulates fermentation rates (PubMed:15169777). From Escherichia coli (strain K12).
  11422..11496   +  intron         large T intron (fragment): SV40 (simian virus 40) large T antigen intron
>Addgene plasmid #102587 | pTRIP-SFFV-mtagBFP-2A STINGHAQ | addgene full sequence | sequence record 202057 | Addgene NGS Result
GGTAAATATAAAATTTTTAAGTGTATAATGTGTTAAACTACTGATTCTAATTGTTTGTGTATTTTAGATT
CCAACCTATGGAACTGATGAATGGGAGCAGTGGTGGAATGCCTTTAATGAGGAAAACCTGTTTTGCTCAG
AAGAAATGCCATCTAGTGATGATGAGGCTACTGCTGACTCTCAACATTCTACTCCTCCAAAAAAGAAGAG
AAAGGTAGAAGACCCCAAGGACTTTCCTTCAGAATTGCTAAGTTTTTTGAGTCATGCTGTGTTTAGTAAT
AGAACTCTTGCTTGCTTTGCTATTTACACCACAAAGGAAAAAGCTGCACTGCTATACAAGAAAATTATGG
AAAAATATTCTGTAACCTTTATAAGTAGGCATAACAGTTATAATCATAACATACTGTTTTTTCTTACTCC
ACACAGGCATAGAGTGTCTGCTATTAATAACTATGCTCAAAAATTGTGTACCTTTAGCTTTTTAATTTGT
AAAGGGGTTAATAAGGAATATTTGATGTATAGTGCCTTGACTAGAGATCATAATCAGCCATACCACATTT
GTAGAGGTTTTACTTGCTTTAAAAAACCTCCCACACCTCCCCCTGAACCTGAAACATAAAATGAATGCAA
TTGTTGTTGTTAACTTGTTTATTGCAGCTTATAATGGTTACAAATAAAGCAATAGCATCACAAATTTCAC
AAATAAAGCATTTTTTTCACTGCATTCTAGTTGTGGTTTGTCCAAACTCATCAATGTATCTTATCATGTC
TGGATCAACTGGATAACTCAAGCTAACCAAAATCATCCCAAACTTCCCACCCCATACCCTATTACCACTG
CCAATTACCTGTGGTTTCATTTACTCTAAACCTGTGATTCCTCTGAATTATTTTCATTTTAAAGAAATTG
TATTTGTTAAATATGTACTACAAACTTAGTAGTTGGAAGGGCTAATTCACTCCCAAAGAAGACAAGATAT
CCTTGATCTGTGGATCTACCACACACAAGGCTACTTCCCTGATTAGCAGAACTACACACCAGGGCCAGGG
GTCAGATATCCACTGACCTTTGGATGGTGCTACAAGCTAGTACCAGTTGAGCCAGATAAGGTAGAAGAGG
CCAATAAAGGAGAGAACACCAGCTTGTTACACCCTGTGAGCCTGCATGGGATGGATGACCCGGAGAGAGA
AGTGTTAGAGTGGAGGTTTGACAGCCGCCTAGCATTTCATCACGTGGCCCGAGAGCTGCATCCGGAGTAC
TTCAAGAACTGCTGATATCGAGCTTGCTACAAGGGACTTTCCGCTGGGGACTTTCCAGGGAGGCGTGGCC
TGGGCGGGACTGGGGAGTGGCGAGCCCTCAGATCCTGCATATAAGCAGCTGCTTTTTGCCTGTACTGGGT
CTCTCTGGTTAGACCAGATCTGAGCCTGGGAGCTCTCTGGCTAACTAGGGAACCCACTGCTTAAGCCTCA
ATAAAGCTTGCCTTGAGTGCTTCAAGTAGTGTGTGCCCGTCTGTTGTGTGACTCTGGTAACTAGAGATCC
CTCAGACCCTTTTAGTCAGTGTGGAAAATCTCTAGCAGTGGCGCCCGAACAGGGACTTGAAAGCGAAAGG
GAAACCAGAGGAGCTCTCTCGACGCAGGACTCGGCTTGCTGAAGCGCGCACGGCAAGAGGCGAGGGGCGG
CGACTGGTGAGTACGCCAAAAATTTTGACTAGCGGAGGCTAGAAGGAGAGAGATGGGTGCGAGAGCGTCA
GTATTAAGCGGGGGAGAATTAGATCGCGATGGGAAAAAATTCGGTTAAGGCCAGGGGGAAAGAAAAAATA
TAAATTAAAACATATAGTATGGGCAAGCAGGGAGCTAGAACGATTCGCAGTTAATCCTGGCCTGTTAGAA
ACATCAGAAGGCTGTAGACAAATACTGGGACAGCTACAACCATCCCTTCAGACAGGATCAGAAGAACTTA
GATCATTATATAATACAGTAGCAACCCTCTATTGTGTGCATCAAAGGATAGAGATAAAAGACACCAAGGA
AGCTTTAGACAAGATAGAGGAAGAGCAAAACAAAAGTAAGACCACCGCACAGCAAGCGGCCGCTGATCTT
CAGACCTGGAGGAGGAGATATGAGGGACAATTGGAGAAGTGAATTATATAAATATAAAGTAGTAAAAATT
GAACCATTAGGAGTAGCACCCACCAAGGCAAAGAGAAGAGTGGTGCAGAGAGAAAAAAGAGCAGTGGGAA
TAGGAGCTTTGTTCCTTGGGTTCTTGGGAGCAGCAGGAAGCACTATGGGCGCAGCGTCAATGACGCTGAC
GGTACAGGCCAGACAATTATTGTCTGGTATAGTGCAGCAGCAGAACAATTTGCTGAGGGCTATTGAGGCG
CAACAGCATCTGTTGCAACTCACAGTCTGGGGCATCAAGCAGCTCCAGGCAAGAATCCTGGCTGTGGAAA
GATACCTAAAGGATCAACAGCTCCTGGGGATTTGGGGTTGCTCTGGAAAACTCATTTGCACCACTGCTGT
GCCTTGGAATGCTAGTTGGAGTAATAAATCTCTGGAACAGATTTGGAATCACACGACCTGGATGGAGTGG
GACAGAGAAATTAACAATTACACAAGCTTAATACACTCCTTAATTGAAGAATCGCAAAACCAGCAAGAAA
AGAATGAACAAGAATTATTGGAATTAGATAAATGGGCAAGTTTGTGGAATTGGTTTAACATAACAAATTG
GCTGTGGTATATAAAATTATTCATAATGATAGTAGGAGGCTTGGTAGGTTTAAGAATAGTTTTTGCTGTA
CTTTCTATAGTGAATAGAGTTAGGCAGGGATATTCACCATTATCGTTTCAGACCCACCTCCCAACCCCGA
GGGGACCCGACAGGCCCGAAGGAATAGAAGAAGAAGGTGGAGAGAGAGACAGAGACAGATCCATTCGATT
AGTGAACGGATCTCGACGGTATCGCCGAATTCACAAATGGCAGTATTCATCCACAATTTTAAAAGAAAAG
GGGGGATTGGGGGGTACAGTGCAGGGGAAAGAATAGTAGACATAATAGCAACAGACATACAAACTAAAGA
ATTACAAAAACAAATTACAAAAATTCAAAATTTTCGGGTTTATTACAGGGACAGCAGAGATCCACTTTGG
CTGATACGCGTCTGCAGCCCCGATAAAATAAAAGATTTTATTTAGTCTCCAGAAAAAGGGGGGAATGAAA
GACCCCACCTGTAGGTTTGGCAAGCTAGCTGCAGTAACGCCATTTTGCAAGGCATGGAAAAATACCAAAC
CAAGAATAGAGAAGTTCAGATCAAGGGCGGGTACATGAAAATAGCTAACGTTGGGCCAAACAGGATATCT
GCGGTGAGCAGTTTCGGCCCCGGCCCGGGGCCAAGAACAGATGGTCACCGCAGTTTCGGCCCCGGCCCGA
GGCCAAGAACAGATGGTCCCCAGATATGGCCCAACCCTCAGCAGTTTCTTAAGACCCATCAGATGTTTCC
AGGCTCCCCCAAGGACCTGAAATGACCCTGCGCCTTATTTGAATTAACCAATCAGCCTGCTTCTCGCTTC
TGTTCGCGCGCTTCTGCTTCCCGAGCTCTATAAAAGAGCTCACAACCCCTCACTCGGCGCGCCAGTCCTC
CGACAGACTGAGTCGCCCGGGCCGCGGGCTAGCGCCACCATGAGCGAGCTGATTAAGGAGAACATGCACA
TGAAGCTGTACATGGAGGGCACCGTGGACAACCATCACTTCAAGTGCACATCCGAGGGCGAAGGCAAGCC
CTACGAGGGCACCCAGACCATGAGAATCAAGGTGGTCGAGGGCGGCCCTCTCCCCTTCGCCTTCGACATC
CTGGCTACTAGCTTCCTCTACGGCAGCAAGACCTTCATCAACCACACCCAGGGCATCCCCGACTTCTTCA
AGCAGTCCTTCCCTGAGGGCTTCACATGGGAGAGAGTCACCACATACGAAGACGGGGGCGTGCTGACCGC
TACCCAGGACACCAGCCTCCAGGACGGCTGCCTCATCTACAACGTCAAGATCAGAGGGGTGAACTTCACA
TCCAACGGCCCTGTGATGCAGAAGAAAACACTCGGCTGGGAGGCCTTCACCGAGACGCTGTACCCCGCTG
ACGGCGGCCTGGAAGGCAGAAACGACATGGCCCTGAAGCTCGTGGGCGGGAGCCATCTGATCGCAAACGC
CAAGACCACATATAGATCCAAGAAACCCGCTAAGAACCTCAAGATGCCTGGCGTCTACTATGTGGACTAC
AGACTGGAAAGAATCAAGGAGGCCAACAACGAGACCTACGTCGAGCAGCACGAGGTGGCAGTGGCCAGAT
ACTGCGACCTCCCTAGCAAACTGGGGCACAAGCTTAATGGAAGCGGAGCTACTAACTTCAGCCTGCTGAA
GCAGGCTGGAGACGTGGAGGAGAACCCTGGACCTGGATCCATGCCCCACTCCAGCCTGCATCCATCCATC
CCGTGTCCCAGGGGTCACGGGGCCCAGAAGGCAGCCTTGGTTCTGCTGAGTGCCTGCCTGGTGACCCTTT
GGGGGCTAGGAGAGCCACCAGAGCACACTCTCCGGTACCTGGTGCTCCACCTAGCCTCCCTGCAGCTGGG
ACTGCTGTTAAACGGGGTCTGCAGCCTGGCTGAGGAGCTGCACCACATCCACTCCAGGTACCGGGGCAGC
TACTGGAGGACTGTGCGGGCCTGCCTGGGCTGCCCCCTCCGCCGTGGGGCCCTGTTGCTGCTGTCCATCT
ATTTCTACTACTCCCTCCCAAATGCGGTCGGCCCGCCCTTCACTTGGATGCTTGCCCTCCTGGGCCTCTC
GCAGGCACTGAACATCCTCCTGGGCCTCAAGGGCCTGGCCCCAGCTGAGATCTCTGCAGTGTGTGAAAAA
GGGAATTTCAACGTGGCCCATGGGCTGGCATGGTCATATTACATCGGATATCTGCGGCTGATCCTGCCAG
AGCTCCAGGCCCGGATTCGAACTTACAATCAGCATTACAACAACCTGCTACGGGGTGCAGTGAGCCAGCG
GCTGTATATTCTCCTCCCATTGGACTGTGGGGTGCCTGATAACCTGAGTATGGCTGACCCCAACATTCGC
TTCCTGGATAAACTGCCCCAGCAGACCGCTGACCGTGCTGGCATCAAGGATCGGGTTTACAGCAACAGCA
TCTATGAGCTTCTGGAGAACGGGCAGCGGGCGGGCACCTGTGTCCTGGAGTACGCCACCCCCTTGCAGAC
TTTGTTTGCCATGTCACAATACAGTCAAGCTGGCTTTAGCCGGGAGGATAGGCTTGAGCAGGCCAAACTC
TTCTGCCAGACACTTGAGGACATCCTGGCAGATGCCCCTGAGTCTCAGAACAACTGCCGCCTCATTGCCT
ACCAGGAACCTGCAGATGACAGCAGCTTCTCGCTGTCCCAGGAGGTTCTCCGGCACCTGCGGCAGGAGGA
AAAGGAAGAGGTTACTGTGGGCAGCTTGAAGACCTCAGCGGTGCCCAGTACCTCCACGATGTCCCAAGAG
CCTGAGCTCCTCATCAGTGGAATGGAAAAGCCCCTCCCTCTCCGCACGGATTTCTCTTGACTCGAGACCT
AGAAAAACATGGAGCAATCACAAGTAGCAATACAGCAGCTACCAATGCTGATTGTGCCTGGCTAGAAGCA
CAAGAGGAGGAGGAGGTGGGTTTTCCAGTCACACCTCAGGTACCTTTAAGACCAATGACTTACAAGGCAG
CTGTAGATCTTAGCCACTTTTTAAAAGAAAAGGGGGGACTGGAAGGGCTAATTCACTCCCAACGAAGACA
AAATCGTCGAGAGATGCTGCATATAAGCAGCTGCTTTTTGCTTGTACTGGGTCTCTCTGGTTAGACCAGA
TCTGAGCCTGGGAGCTCTCTGGCTAACTAGGGAACCCACTGCTTAAGCCTCAATAAAGCTTGCCTTGAGT
GCTTCAAGTAGTGTGTGCCCGTCTGTTGTGTGACTCTGGTAACTAGAGATCCCTCAGACCCTTTTAGTCA
GTGTGGAAAATCTCTAGCAGTAGTAGTTCATGTCATCTTATTATTCAGTATTTATAACTTGCAAAGAAAT
GAATATCAGAGAGTGAGAGGCCTTGACATTATAATAGATTTAGCAGGAATTGAACTAGGAGTGGAGCACA
CAGGCAAAGCTGCAGAAGTACTTGGAAGAAGCCACCAGAGATACTCACGATTCTGCACATACCTGGCTAA
TCCCAGATCCTAAGGATTACATTAAGTTTACTAACATTTATATAATGATTTATAGTTTAAAGTATAAACT
TATCTAATTTACTATTCTGACAGATATTAATTAATCCTCAAATATCATAAGAGATGATTACTATTATCCC
CATTTAACACAAGAGGAAACTGAGAGGGAAAGATGTTGAAGTAATTTTCCCACAATTACAGCATCCGTTA
GTTACGACTCTATGATCTTCTGACACAAATTCCATTTACTCCTCACCCTATGACTCAGTCGAATATATCA
AAGTTATGGACATTATGCTAAGTAACAAATTACCCTTTTATATAGTAAATACTGAGTAGATTGAGAGAAG
AAATTGTTTGCAAACCTGAATAGCTTCAAGAAGAAGAGAAGTGAGGATAAGAATAACAGTTGTCATTTAA
CAAGTTTTAACAAGTAACTTGGTTAGAAAGGGATTCAAATGCATAAAGCAAGGGATAAATTTTTCTGGCA
ACAAGACTATACAATATAACCTTAAATATGACTTCAAATAATTGTTGGAACTTGATAAAACTAATTAAAT
ATTATTGAAGATTATCAATATTATAAATGTAATTTACTTTTAAAAAGGGAACATAGAAATGTGTATCATT
AGAGTAGAAAACAATCCTTATTATCACAATTTGTCAAAACAAGTTTGTTATTAACACAAGTAGAATACTG
CATTCAATTAAGTTGACTGCAGATTTTGTGTTTTGTTAAAATTAGAAAGAGATAACAACAATTTGAATTA
TTGAAAGTAACATGTAAATAGTTCTACATACGTTCTTTTGACATCTTGTTCAATCATTGATCGAAGTTCT
TTATCTTGGAAGAATTTGTTCCAAAGACTCTGAAATAAGGAAAACAATCTATTATATAGTCTCACACCTT
TGTTTTACTTTTAGTGATTTCAATTTAATAATGTAAATGGTTAAAATTTATTCTTCTCTGAGATCATTTC
ACATTGCAGATAGAAAACCTGAGACTGGGGTAATTTTTATTAAAATCTAATTTAATCTCAGAAACACATC
TTTATTCTAACATCAATTTTTCCAGTTTGATATTATCATATAAAGTCAGCCTTCCTCATCTGCAGGTTCC
ACAACAAAAATCCAACCAACTGTGGATCAAAAATATTGGGAAAAAATTAAAAATAGCAATACAACAATAA
AAAAATACAAATCAGAAAAACAGCACAGTATAACAACTTTATTTAGCATTTACAATCTATTAGGTATTAT
AAGTAATCTAGCCAGATCCTCTACGCCGGACGCATCGTGGCCGGCATCACCGGCGCCACAGGTGCGGTTG
CTGGCGCCTATATCGCCGACATCACCGATGGGGAAGATCGGGCTCGCCACTTCGGGCTCATGAGCGCTTG
TTTCGGCGTGGGTATGGTGGCAGGCCCCGTGGCCGGGGGACTGTTGGGCGCCATCTCCTTGCATGCACCA
TTCCTTGCGGCGGCGGTGCTCAACGGCCTCAACCTACTACTGGGCTGCTTCCTAATGCAGGAGTCGCATA
AGGGAGAGCGTCGAATGGTGCACTCTCAGTACAATCTGCTCTGATGCCGCATAGTTAAGCCAGCCCCGAC
ACCCGCCAACACCCGCTGACGCGCCCTGACGGGCTTGTCTGCTCCCGGCATCCGCTTACAGACAAGCTGT
GACCGTCTCCGGGAGCTGCATGTGTCAGAGGTTTTCACCGTCATCACCGAAACGCGCGAGACGAAAGGGC
CTCGTGATACGCCTATTTTTATAGGTTAATGTCATGATAATAATGGTTTCTTAGACGTCAGGTGGCACTT
TTCGGGGAAATGTGCGCGGAACCCCTATTTGTTTATTTTTCTAAATACATTCAAATATGTATCCGCTCAT
GAGACAATAACCCTGATAAATGCTTCAATAATATTGAAAAAGGAAGAGTATGAGTATTCAACATTTCCGT
GTCGCCCTTATTCCCTTTTTTGCGGCATTTTGCCTTCCTGTTTTTGCTCACCCAGAAACGCTGGTGAAAG
TAAAAGATGCTGAAGATCAGTTGGGTGCACGAGTGGGTTACATCGAACTGGATCTCAACAGCGGTAAGAT
CCTTGAGAGTTTTCGCCCCGAAGAACGTTTTCCAATGATGAGCACTTTTAAAGTTCTGCTATGTGGCGCG
GTATTATCCCGTATTGACGCCGGGCAAGAGCAACTCGGTCGCCGCATACACTATTCTCAGAATGACTTGG
TTGAGTACTCACCAGTCACAGAAAAGCATCTTACGGATGGCATGACAGTAAGAGAATTATGCAGTGCTGC
CATAACCATGAGTGATAACACTGCGGCCAACTTACTTCTGACAACGATCGGAGGACCGAAGGAGCTAACC
GCTTTTTTGCACAACATGGGGGATCATGTAACTCGCCTTGATCGTTGGGAACCGGAGCTGAATGAAGCCA
TACCAAACGACGAGCGTGACACCACGATGCCTGTAGCAATGGCAACAACGTTGCGCAAACTATTAACTGG
CGAACTACTTACTCTAGCTTCCCGGCAACAATTAATAGACTGGATGGAGGCGGATAAAGTTGCAGGACCA
CTTCTGCGCTCGGCCCTTCCGGCTGGCTGGTTTATTGCTGATAAATCTGGAGCCGGTGAGCGTGGGTCTC
GCGGTATCATTGCAGCACTGGGGCCAGATGGTAAGCCCTCCCGTATCGTAGTTATCTACACGACGGGGAG
TCAGGCAACTATGGATGAACGAAATAGACAGATCGCTGAGATAGGTGCCTCACTGATTAAGCATTGGTAA
CTGTCAGACCAAGTTTACTCATATATACTTTAGATTGATTTAAAACTTCATTTTTAATTTAAAAGGATCT
AGGTGAAGATCCTTTTTGATAATCTCATGACCAAAATCCCTTAACGTGAGTTTTCGTTCCACTGAGCGTC
AGACCCCGTAGAAAAGATCAAAGGATCTTCTTGAGATCCTTTTTTTCTGCGCGTAATCTGCTGCTTGCAA
ACAAAAAAACCACCGCTACCAGCGGTGGTTTGTTTGCCGGATCAAGAGCTACCAACTCTTTTTCCGAAGG
TAACTGGCTTCAGCAGAGCGCAGATACCAAATACTGTTCTTCTAGTGTAGCCGTAGTTAGGCCACCACTT
CAAGAACTCTGTAGCACCGCCTACATACCTCGCTCTGCTAATCCTGTTACCAGTGGCTGCTGCCAGTGGC
GATAAGTCGTGTCTTACCGGGTTGGACTCAAGACGATAGTTACCGGATAAGGCGCAGCGGTCGGGCTGAA
CGGGGGGTTCGTGCACACAGCCCAGCTTGGAGCGAACGACCTACACCGAACTGAGATACCTACAGCGTGA
GCTATGAGAAAGCGCCACGCTTCCCGAAGGGAGAAAGGCGGACAGGTATCCGGTAAGCGGCAGGGTCGGA
ACAGGAGAGCGCACGAGGGAGCTTCCAGGGGGAAACGCCTGGTATCTTTATAGTCCTGTCGGGTTTCGCC
ACCTCTGACTTGAGCGTCGATTTTTGTGATGCTCGTCAGGGGGGCGGAGCCTATGGAAAAACGCCAGCAA
CGCGGCCTTTTTACGGTTCCTGGCCTTTTGCTGGCCTTTTGCTCACATGTTCTTTCCTGCGTTATCCCCT
GATTCTGTGGATAACCGTATTACCGCCTTTGAGTGAGCTGATACCGCTCGCCGCAGCCGAACGACCGAGC
GCAGCGAGTCAGTGAGCGAGGAAGCGGAAGAGCGCCCAATACGCAAACCGCCTCTCCCCGCGCGTTGGCC
GATTCATTAATGCAGCTGTGGAATGTGTGTCAGTTAGGGTGTGGAAAGTCCCCAGGCTCCCCAGCAGGCA
GAAGTATGCAAAGCATGCATCTCAATTAGTCAGCAACCAGGTGTGGAAAGTCCCCAGGCTCCCCAGCAGG
CAGAAGTATGCAAAGCATGCATCTCAATTAGTCAGCAACCATAGTCCCGCCCCTAACTCCGCCCATCCCG
CCCCTAACTCCGCCCAGTTCCGCCCATTCTCCGCCCCATGGCTGACTAATTTTTTTTATTTATGCAGAGG
CCGAGGCCGCCTCGGCCTCTGAGCTATTCCAGAAGTAGTGAGGAGGCTTTTTTGGAGGCCTAGGCTTTTG
CAAAAAGCTTGGACACAAGACAGGCTTGCGAGATATGTTTGAGAATACCACTTTATCCCGCGTCAGGGAG
AGGCAGTGCGTAAAAAGACGCGGACTCATGTGAAATACTGGTTTTTAGTGCGCCAGATCTCTATAATCTC
GCGCAACCTATTTTCCCCTCGAACACTTTTTAAGCCGTAGATAAACAGGCTGGGACACTTCACATGAGCG
AAAAATACATCGTCACCTGGGACATGTTGCAGATCCATGCACGTAAACTCGCAAGCCGACTGATGCCTTC
TGAACAATGGAAAGGCATTATTGCCGTAAGCCGTGGCGGTCTGTACCGGGTGCGTTACTGGCGCGTGAAC
TGGGTATTCGTCATGTCGATACCGTTTGTATTTCCAGCTACGATCACGACAACCAGCGCGAGCTTAAAGT
GCTGAAACGCGCAGAAGGCGATGGCGAAGGCTTCATCGTTATTGATGACCTGGTGGATACCGGTGGTACT
GCGGTTGCGATTCGTGAAATGTATCCAAAAGCGCACTTTGTCACCATCTTCGCAAAACCGGCTGGTCGTC
CGCTGGTTGATGACTATGTTGTTGATATCCCGCAAGATACCTGGATTGAACAGCCGTGGGATATGGGCGT
CGTATTCGTCCCGCCAATCTCCGGTCGCTAATCTTTTCAACGCCTGGCACTGCCGGGCGTTGTTCTTTTT
AACTTCAGGCGGGTTACAATAGTTTCCAGTAAGTATTCTGGAGGCTGCATCCATGACACAGGCAAACCTG
AGCGAAACCCTGTTCAAACCCCGCTTTAAACATCCTGAAACCTCGACGCTAGTCCGCCGCTTTAATCACG
GCGCACAACCGCCTGTGCAGTCGGCCCTTGATGGTAAAACCATCCCTCACTGGTATCGCATGATTAACCG
TCTGATGTGGATCTGGCGCGGCATTGACCCACGCGAAATCCTCGACGTCCAGGCACGTATTGTGATGAGC
GATGCCGAACGTACCGACGATGATTTATACGATACGGTGATTGGCTACCGTGGCGGCAACTGGATTTATG
AGTGGGCCCCGGATCTTTGTGAAGGAACCTTACTTCTGTGGTGTGACATAATTGGACAAACTACCTACAG
AGATTTAAAGCTCTAA
